>Addgene plasmid #106369 | pCMV-Tag3B-CCre | addgene full sequence | sequence record 206079 | Addgene NGS Result
CATTAGTTATTAATAGTAATCAATTACGGGGTCATTAGTTCATAGCCCATATATGGAGTTCCGCGTTACA
TAACTTACGGTAAATGGCCCGCCTGGCTGACCGCCCAACGACCCCCGCCCATTGACGTCAATAATGACGT
ATGTTCCCATAGTAACGCCAATAGGGACTTTCCATTGACGTCAATGGGTGGAGTATTTACGGTAAACTGC
CCACTTGGCAGTACATCAAGTGTATCATATGCCAAGTACGCCCCCTATTGACGTCAATGACGGTAAATGG
CCCGCCTGGCATTATGCCCAGTACATGACCTTATGGGACTTTCCTACTTGGCAGTACATCTACGTATTAG
TCATCGCTATTACCATGGTGATGCGGTTTTGGCAGTACATCAATGGGCGTGGATAGCGGTTTGACTCACG
GGGATTTCCAAGTCTCCACCCCATTGACGTCAATGGGAGTTTGTTTTGGCACCAAAATCAACGGGACTTT
CCAAAATGTCGTAACAACTCCGCCCCATTGACGCAAATGGGCGGTAGGCGTGTACGGTGGGAGGTCTATA
TAAGCAGAGCTGGTTTAGTGAACCGTCAGATCCGCTAGCGATTACGCCAAGCTCGAAATTAACCCTCACT
AAAGGGAACAAAAGCTGGAGCTCCACCGCGGTGGCGGCCGCCATGGAGCAGAAACTCATCTCTGAAGAGG
ATCTGAGCCCGGGCGGATCCAACACTGAAGCCGCCAGGCGTTCTCGTGCGAGAAAGTTGCAAAGAATGAA
ACAACTTGAAGACAAGGTTGAAGAATTGCTTTCGAAAAATTATCACTTGGAAAATGAGGTTGCCAGATTA
AAGAAATTAGTTGGCGAACGCGCCAGCCCTAGCAACCCTGGCGCCAGCAACGGCAGCCTGCAGGAATTCA
GCGGCCCTCCCAAGAAGAAGAGGAAGGTGAACAGGAAATGGTTCCCTGCTGAACCTGAGGATGTGAGGGA
CTACCTCCTGTACCTGCAAGCCAGAGGCCTGGCTGTGAAGACCATCCAACAGCACCTGGGCCAGCTCAAC
ATGCTGCACAGGAGATCTGGCCTGCCTCGCCCTTCTGACTCCAATGCTGTGTCCCTGGTGATGAGGAGAA
TCAGAAAGGAGAATGTGGATGCTGGGGAGAGAGCCAAGCAGGCCCTGGCCTTTGAACGCACTGACTTTGA
CCAAGTCAGATCCCTGATGGAGAACTCTGACAGATGCCAGGACATCAGGAACCTGGCCTTCCTGGGCATT
GCCTACAACACCCTGCTGCGCATTGCCGAAATTGCCAGAATCAGAGTGAAGGACATCTCCCGCACCGATG
GTGGGAGAATGCTGATCCACATTGGCAGGACCAAGACCCTGGTGTCCACAGCTGGTGTGGAGAAGGCCCT
GTCCCTGGGGGTTACCAAGCTGGTGGAGAGATGGATCTCTGTGTCTGGTGTGGCTGATGACCCCAACAAC
TACCTGTTCTGCCGGGTCAGAAAGAATGGTGTGGCTGCCCCTTCTGCCACCTCCCAACTGTCCACCCGGG
CCCTGGAAGGGATCTTTGAGGCCACCCACCGCCTGATCTATGGTGCCAAGGATGACTCTGGGCAGAGATA
CCTGGCCTGGTCTGGCCACTCTGCCAGAGTGGGTGCTGCCAGGGACATGGCCAGGGCTGGTGTGTCCATC
CCTGAAATCATGCAGGCTGGTGGCTGGACCAATGTGAACATTGTGATGAACTACATCAGAAACCTGGACT
CTGAGACTGGGGCCATGGTGAGGCTGCTCGAGGATGGGGACTAGAAGCTTATCGATACCGTCGACCTCGA
GGGGGGGCCCGGTACCTTAATTAATTAAGGTACCAGGTAAGTGTACCCAATTCGCCCTATAGTGAGTCGT
ATTACAATTCACTCGATCGCCCTTCCCAACAGTTGCGCAGCCTGAATGGCGAATGGAGATCCAATTTTTA
AGTGTATAATGTGTTAAACTACTGATTCTAATTGTTTGTGTATTTTAGATTCACAGTCCCAAGGCTCATT
TCAGGCCCCTCAGTCCTCACAGTCTGTTCATGATCATAATCAGCCATACCACATTTGTAGAGGTTTTACT
TGCTTTAAAAAACCTCCCACACCTCCCCCTGAACCTGAAACATAAAATGAATGCAATTGTTGTTGTTAAC
TTGTTTATTGCAGCTTATAATGGTTACAAATAAAGCAATAGCATCACAAATTTCACAAATAAAGCATTTT
TTTCACTGCATTCTAGTTGTGGTTTGTCCAAACTCATCAATGTATCTTAACGCGTAAATTGTAAGCGTTA
ATATTTTGTTAAAATTCGCGTTAAATTTTTGTTAAATCAGCTCATTTTTTAACCAATAGGCCGAAATCGG
CAAAATCCCTTATAAATCAAAAGAATAGACCGAGATAGGGT
[37 nt withheld, positions 2422-2458]
AAAGAACGTGGACTCCAACGTCAAAGG
[49 nt withheld, positions 2486-2534]
T
[91 nt withheld, positions 2536-2626]
G
[124 nt withheld, positions 2628-2751]
CAGGTGGCACTTTTCGGGGAAATGTGCGCGGAACCCCTATTTGTTTATTTTTCTAAATACATTCAAATAT
GTATCCGCTCATGAGACAATAACCCTGATAAATGCTTCAATAATATTGAAAAAGGAAGAATCCTGAGGCG
GAAAGAACCAGCTGTGGAATGTGTGTCAGTTAGGGTGTGGAAAGTCCCCAGGCTCCCCAGCAGGCAGAAG
TATGCAAAGCATGCATCTCAATTAGTCAGCAACCAGGTGTGGAAAGTCCCCAGGCTCCCCAGCAGGCAGA
AGTATGCAAAGCATGCATCTCAATTAGTCAGCAACCATAGTCCCGCCCCTAACTCCGCCCATCCCGCCCC
TAACTCCGCCCAGTTCCGCCCATTCTCCGCCCCATGGCTGACTAATTTTTTTTATTTATGCAGAGGCCGA
GGCCGCCTCGGCCTCTGAGCTATTCCAGAAGTAGTGAGGAGGCTTTTTTGGAGGCCTAGGCTTTTGCAAA
GATCGATCAAGAGACAGGATGAGGATCGTTTCGCATGATTGAACAAGATGGATTGCACGCAGGTTCTCCG
GCCGCTTGGGTGGAGAGGCTATTCGGCTATGACTGGGCACAACAGACAATCGGCTGCTCTGATGCCGCCG
TGTTCCGGCTGTCAGCGCAGGGGCGCCCGGTTCTTTTTGTCAAGACCGACCTGTCCGGTGCCCTGAATGA
ACTGCAAGACGAGGCAGCGCGGCTATCGTGGCTGGCCACGACGGGCGTTCCTTGCGCAGCTGTGCTCGAC
GTTGTCACTGAAGCGGGAAGGGACTGGCTGCTATTGGGCGAAGTGCCGGGGCAGGATCTCCTGTCATCTC
ACCTTGCTCCTGCCGAGAAAGTATCCATCATGGCTGATGCAATGCGGCGGCTGCATACGCTTGATCCGGC
TACCTGCCCATTCGACCACCAAGCGAAACATCGCATCGAGCGAGCACGTACTCGGATGGAAGCCGGTCTT
GTCGATCAGGATGATCTGGACGAAGAACATCAGGGGCTCGCGCCAGCCGAACTGTTCGCCAGGCTCAAGG
CGAGCATGCCCGACGGCGAGGATCTCGTCGTGACCCATGGCGATGCCTGCTTGCCGAATATCATGGTGGA
AAATGGCCGCTTTTCTGGATTCATCGACTGTGGCCGGCTGGGTGTGGCGGACCGCTATCAGGACATAGCG
TTGGCTACCCGTGATATTGCTGAAGAACTTGGCGGCGAATGGGCTGACCGCTTCCTCGTGCTTTACGGTA
TCGCCGCTCCCGATTCGCAGCGCATCGCCTTCTATCGCCTTCTTGACGAGTTCTTCTGAGCGGGACTCTG
GGGTTCGAAATGACCGACCAAGCGACGCCCAACCTGCCATCACGAGATTTCGATTCCACCGCCGCCTTCT
ATGAAAGGTTGGGCTTCGGAATCGTTTTCCGGGACGCCGGCTGGATGATCCTCCAGCGCGGGGATCTCAT
GCTGGAGTTCTTCGCCCACCCTAGGGGGAGGCTAACTGAAACACGGAAGGAGACAATACCGGAAGGAACC
CGCGCTATGACGGCAATAAAAAGACAGAATAAAACGCACGGTGTTGGGTCGTTTGTTCATAAACGCGGGG
TTCGGTCCCAGGGCTGGCACTCTGTCGATACCCCACCGAGACCCCATTGGGGCCAATACGCCCGCGTTTC
TTCCTTTTCCCCACCCCACCCCCCAAGTTCGGGTGAAGGCCCAGGGCTCGCAGCCAACGTCGGGGCGGCA
GGCCCTGCCATAGCCTCAGGTTACTCATATATACTTTAGATTGATTTAAAACTTCATTTTTAATTTAAAA
GGATCTAGGTGAAGATCCTTTTTGATAATCTCATGACCAAAATCCCTTAACGTGAGTTTTCGTTCCACTG
AGCGTCAGACCCCGTAGAAAAGATCAAAGGATCTTCTTGAGATCCTTTTTTTCTGCGCGTAATCTGCTGC
TTGCAAACAAAAAAACCACCGCTACCAGCGGTGGTTTGTTTGCCGGATCAAGAGCTACCAACTCTTTTTC
CGAAGGTAACTGGCTTCAGCAGAGCGCAGATACCAAATACTGTTCTTCTAGTGTAGCCGTAGTTAGGCCA
CCACTTCAAGAACTCTGTAGCACCGCCTACATACCTCGCTCTGCTAATCCTGTTACCAGTGGCTGCTGCC
AGTGGCGATAAGTCGTGTCTTACCGGGTTGGACTCAAGACGATAGTTACCGGATAAGGCGCAGCGGTCGG
GCTGAACGGGGGGTTCGTGCACACAGCCCAGCTTGGAGCGAACGACCTACACCGAACTGAGATACCTACA
GCGTGAGCTATGAGAAAGCGCCACGCTTCCCGAAGGGAGAAAGGCGGACAGGTATCCGGTAAGCGGCAGG
GTCGGAACAGGAGAGCGCACGAGGGAGCTTCCAGGGGGAAACGCCTGGTATCTTTATAGTCCTGTCGGGT
TTCGCCACCTCTGACTTGAGCGTCGATTTTTGTGATGCTCGTCAGGGGGGCGGAGCCTATGGAAAAACGC
CAGCAACGCGGCCTTTTTACGGTTCCTGGCCTTTTGCTGGCCTTTTGCTCACATGTTCTTTCCTGCGTTA
TCCCCTGATTCTGTGGATAACCGTATTACCGCCATG
Features (pLannotate 1.2.2; 21 found; start..end, strand, type, name):
     64..367     +  enhancer       CMV enhancer: human cytomegalovirus immediate early enhancer
    368..571     +  promoter       CMV promoter: human cytomegalovirus (CMV) immediate early promoter
    617..635     +  promoter       T3 promoter: promoter for bacteriophage T3 RNA polymerase
    648..671     +  misc_feature   MCS (fragment): pBluescript multiple cloning site
    676..705     +  CDS            3xMyc (fragment): 3 tandem Myc epitope tags
    721..861     +  CDS            GCN4 (fragment): GCN4_YEAST - Also known as AAS101 From Saccharomyces cerevisiae (strain ATCC 204508 / S288c) (Baker's yeast).
    940..1791    +  CDS            cre (fragment): RECR_BPP1 - Experimental evidence at protein level: Swiss-Prot protein existence level 1. Catalyzes site-specific recombination between two 34-base- pair LOXP sites. Its role is to maintain the phage genome as a monomeric unit-copy plasmid in the lysogenic state. From Escherichia phage P1 (Bacteriophage P1).
   1795..1836    +  misc_feature   MCS (fragment): pBluescript multiple cloning site
   1876..1894    -  promoter       T7 promoter: promoter for bacteriophage T7 RNA polymerase
   1904..1943    +  CDS            lacZα (fragment): LacZα fragment of β-galactosidase; lacZ fragment
   1953..2008    +  intron         small t intron (fragment): SV40 (simian virus 40) small t antigen intron
   2008..2145    +  CDS            large T antigen (fragment): large T antigen from SV40 (simian virus 40)
   2168..2289    +  polyA_signal   SV40 poly(A) signal: SV40 polyadenylation signal
   2323..2751    -  rep_origin     f1 ori (sequence partly withheld): f1 bacteriophage origin of replication; arrow indicates direction of (+) strand synthesis
   2778..2880    +  promoter       AmpR promoter: bla
   2884..3241    +  promoter       SV40 promoter: SV40 enhancer and early promoter
   3276..4070    +  CDS            NeoR/KanR: aminoglycoside phosphotransferase from Tn5; aph(3')-II (or nptII); confers resistance to neomycin, kanamycin, and G418 (Geneticin®)
   4091..4243    +  CDS            ble (fragment): BLE_KLEPN - Experimental evidence at protein level: Swiss-Prot protein existence level 1. Binding protein with a strong affinity to the bleomycin family of antibiotics. Binds to CL990; an antimitotic-antibiotic compound. From Klebsiella pneumoniae.
   4302..4349    +  polyA_signal   HSV TK poly(A) signal: herpes simplex virus thymidine kinase polyadenylation signal (Cole and Stacy, 1985)
   4440..4456    -  polyA_signal   bGH poly(A) signal (fragment): bovine growth hormone polyadenylation signal
   4678..5266    +  rep_origin     ori: high-copy-number ColE1/pMB1/pBR322/pUC origin of replication
