[The description below was written by a language model from this plasmid's Addgene catalogue record and pLannotate feature annotations shown in this document.]
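Description:
pCMV-Tag3B-CCre is a mammalian expression plasmid built on the pCMV-Tag3B backbone that encodes the C-terminal half of a split-Cre recombinase system. It replicates at high copy in E. coli from a ColE1/pUC-type origin and also carries an f1 origin. A single NeoR/KanR (Tn5 aminoglycoside phosphotransferase) gene serves for selection in both hosts. It is preceded by a bacterial bla-type promoter for kanamycin selection in bacteria and by the SV40 enhancer/early promoter, with an HSV TK polyadenylation signal downstream, so that G418 selection is possible in transfected mammalian cells.

The payload is driven by the human CMV immediate-early enhancer and promoter and terminated by an SV40 poly(A) signal. The annotated open reading frame begins with a backbone-derived N-terminal c-myc epitope, which allows detection of the protein. This is followed by a fragment of yeast GCN4 and then a partial Cre coding sequence from bacteriophage P1, and the catalogue lists the whole synthetic CCre insert as 1122 bp. GCN4 is known for its leucine-zipper dimerisation domain. The arrangement therefore suggests that the fragment promotes association of this inactive C-terminal Cre piece with a matching N-terminal partner, although the record does not state this mechanism. T3 and T7 phage promoters flank the cloning region, and the cloning sites used are not recorded.

The construct is meant to be co-expressed with the complementary N-terminal Cre half. Functional recombinase, and hence loxP recombination, is expected only in cells that produce both fragments, which lets coincident activity of two genes or promoters be reported. With its constitutive CMV promoter, this version is suited to testing complementation in cultured cells.
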