Addgene plasmid #106369: pCMV-Tag3B-CCre
Purpose: C-terminal part of the split-Cre System
Depositing lab: Johannes Hirrlinger. Depositing organization: Universitaet Leipzig. Publication: Split-cre complementation indicates coincident activity of different genes in vivo. Hirrlinger J, Scheller A, Hirrlinger PG, Kellert B, Tang W, Wehr MC, Goebbels S, Reichenbach A, Sprengel R, Rossner MJ, Kirchhoff F. PLoS One. 2009;4(1):e4286. doi: 10.1371/journal.pone.0004286. Epub 2009 Jan 27. PubMed 19172189.
Backbone
  Vector backbone: pCMV-Tag3B
  Vector type: Mammalian Expression, Cre/Lox
Growth in bacteria
  Bacterial resistance: Kanamycin, 50 μg/mL
  Growth temperature: 37°C
  Growth strain: DH5alpha
  Copy number: High Copy
Gene/Insert
  Gene/Insert name: CCre
  Species: Synthetic
  Insert size (bp): 1122
  Promoter: CMV
  Tag / fusion protein: c-myc (N terminal on backbone)
  Cloning method: Restriction Enzyme; 5′ cloning site unknown (unknown if destroyed); 3′ cloning site unknown (unknown if destroyed)
  Sequencing primers: 5′ CMV-F
Terms and licenses: Academic/Nonprofit Terms; Industry Terms: Not Available to Industry
How to cite: pCMV-Tag3B-CCre was a gift from Johannes Hirrlinger (Addgene plasmid # 106369 ; http://n2t.net/addgene:106369 ; RRID:Addgene_106369)
