LOCUS       Exported 5377 bp ds-DNA circular SYN 12-MAY-2021
DEFINITION  C-terminal part of the split-Cre System.
ACCESSION   .
VERSION     .
KEYWORDS    pCMV-Tag3B-CCre
SOURCE      synthetic DNA construct
  ORGANISM  synthetic DNA construct
REFERENCE   1 (bases 1 to 5377)
  AUTHORS   Hirrlinger J, Scheller A, Hirrlinger PG, Kellert B, Tang W, Wehr MC,
            Goebbels S, Reichenbach A, Sprengel R, Rossner MJ, Kirchhoff F
  TITLE     Split-cre complementation indicates coincident activity of different
            genes in vivo.
  JOURNAL   PLoS One. 2009;4(1):e4286. doi: 10.1371/journal.pone.0004286. Epub
            2009 Jan 27.
  PUBMED    19172189
REFERENCE   2 (bases 1 to 5377)
  AUTHORS   .
  TITLE     Direct Submission
  JOURNAL   Exported May 12, 2021 from SnapGene Server 1.1.58
            http://www.snapgene.com
FEATURES             Location/Qualifiers
     source          1..5377
                     /organism="synthetic DNA construct"
                     /mol_type="other DNA"
     enhancer        67..370
                     /label=CMV enhancer
                     /note="human cytomegalovirus immediate early enhancer"
     promoter        371..574
                     /label=CMV promoter
                     /note="human cytomegalovirus (CMV) immediate early
                     promoter"
     primer_bind     525..545
                     /label=CMV-F
                     /note="Human CMV immediate early promoter, forward primer"
     promoter        620..638
                     /label=T3 promoter
                     /note="promoter for bacteriophage T3 RNA polymerase"
     regulatory      670..679
                     /regulatory_class="other"
                     /note="vertebrate consensus sequence for strong initiation
                     of translation (Kozak, 1987)"
     CDS             679..708
                     /codon_start=1
                     /product="Myc (human c-Myc proto-oncogene) epitope tag"
                     /label=Myc
                     /translation="EQKLISEEDL"
     CDS             793..849
                     /codon_start=1
                     /product="GCN4 peptide optimized to improve solubility
                     while preserving binding to an scFv-GFP fusion protein
                     (Tanenbaum et al., 2014)"
                     /label=GCN4_v4
                     /translation="EELLSKNYHLENEVARLKK"
     CDS             922..942
                     /codon_start=1
                     /product="nuclear localization signal of SV40 (simian virus
                     40) large T antigen"
                     /label=SV40 NLS
                     /translation="PKKKRKV"
     primer_bind     complement(1806..1822)
                     /label=KS primer
                     /note="common sequencing primer, one of multiple similar
                     variants"
     primer_bind     complement(1807..1823)
                     /label=pBluescriptKS
                     /note="For pBluescript vector"
     primer_bind     complement(1878..1897)
                     /label=T7
                     /note="T7 promoter, forward primer"
     promoter        complement(1879..1897)
                     /label=T7 promoter
                     /note="promoter for bacteriophage T7 RNA polymerase"
     polyA_signal    2171..2292
                     /label=SV40 poly(A) signal
                     /note="SV40 polyadenylation signal"
     primer_bind     complement(2208..2227)
                     /label=SV40pA-R
                     /note="SV40 polyA, reverse primer"
     primer_bind     2262..2281
                     /label=EBV-rev
                     /note="SV40 polyA terminator, reverse primer"
     rep_origin      complement(2299..2754)
                     /direction=LEFT
                     /label=f1 ori
                     /note="f1 bacteriophage origin of replication; arrow
                     indicates direction of (+) strand synthesis"
     primer_bind     complement(2436..2457)
                     /label=F1ori-F
                     /note="F1 origin, forward primer"
     primer_bind     2648..2667
                     /label=F1ori-R
                     /note="F1 origin, reverse primer"
     promoter        2781..2885
                     /gene="bla"
                     /label=AmpR promoter
     promoter        2887..3244
                     /label=SV40 promoter
                     /note="SV40 enhancer and early promoter"
     primer_bind     complement(2910..2930)
                     /label=pBABE 3'
                     /note="SV40 enhancer, reverse primer for pBABE vectors"
     rep_origin      3095..3230
                     /label=SV40 ori
                     /note="SV40 origin of replication"
     primer_bind     3157..3176
                     /label=SV40pro-F
                     /note="SV40 promoter/origin, forward primer"
     CDS             3279..4073
                     /codon_start=1
                     /gene="aph(3')-II (or nptII)"
                     /product="aminoglycoside phosphotransferase from Tn5"
                     /label=NeoR/KanR
                     /note="confers resistance to neomycin, kanamycin, and G418
                     (Geneticin(R))"
                     /translation="MIEQDGLHAGSPAAWVERLFGYDWAQQTIGCSDAAVFRLSAQGRP
                     VLFVKTDLSGALNELQDEAARLSWLATTGVPCAAVLDVVTEAGRDWLLLGEVPGQDLLS
                     SHLAPAEKVSIMADAMRRLHTLDPATCPFDHQAKHRIERARTRMEAGLVDQDDLDEEHQ
                     GLAPAELFARLKASMPDGEDLVVTHGDACLPNIMVENGRFSGFIDCGRLGVADRYQDIA
                     LATRDIAEELGGEWADRFLVLYGIAAPDSQRIAFYRLLDEFF"
     primer_bind     complement(3333..3352)
                     /label=Neo-R
                     /note="Neomycin resistance gene, reverse primer"
     primer_bind     3943..3962
                     /label=Neo-F
                     /note="Neomycin resistance gene, forward primer"
     primer_bind     complement(4261..4280)
                     /label=TK-pA-R
                     /note="Thymidine kinase polyA, reverse primer"
     polyA_signal    4305..4352
                     /label=HSV TK poly(A) signal
                     /note="herpes simplex virus thymidine kinase
                     polyadenylation signal (Cole and Stacy, 1985)"
     rep_origin      4681..5269
                     /direction=RIGHT
                     /label=ori
                     /note="high-copy-number ColE1/pMB1/pBR322/pUC origin of
                     replication"
     primer_bind     5170..5189
                     /label=pBR322ori-F
                     /note="pBR322 origin, forward primer"
ORIGIN
        1 atgcattagt tattaatagt aatcaattac ggggtcatta gttcatagcc catatatgga
       61 gttccgcgtt acataactta cggtaaatgg cccgcctggc tgaccgccca acgacccccg
      121 cccattgacg tcaataatga cgtatgttcc catagtaacg ccaataggga ctttccattg
      181 acgtcaatgg gtggagtatt tacggtaaac tgcccacttg gcagtacatc aagtgtatca
      241 tatgccaagt acgcccccta ttgacgtcaa tgacggtaaa tggcccgcct ggcattatgc
      301 ccagtacatg accttatggg actttcctac ttggcagtac atctacgtat tagtcatcgc
      361 tattaccatg gtgatgcggt tttggcagta catcaatggg cgtggatagc ggtttgactc
      421 acggggattt ccaagtctcc accccattga cgtcaatggg agtttgtttt ggcaccaaaa
      481 tcaacgggac tttccaaaat gtcgtaacaa ctccgcccca ttgacgcaaa tgggcggtag
      541 gcgtgtacgg tgggaggtct atataagcag agctggttta gtgaaccgtc agatccgcta
      601 gcgattacgc caagctcgaa attaaccctc actaaaggga acaaaagctg gagctccacc
      661 gcggtggcgg ccgccatgga gcagaaactc atctctgaag aggatctgag cccgggcgga
      721 tccaacactg aagccgccag gcgttctcgt gcgagaaagt tgcaaagaat gaaacaactt
      781 gaagacaagg ttgaagaatt gctttcgaaa aattatcact tggaaaatga ggttgccaga
      841 ttaaagaaat tagttggcga acgcgccagc cctagcaacc ctggcgccag caacggcagc
      901 ctgcaggaat tcagcggccc tcccaagaag aagaggaagg tgaacaggaa atggttccct
      961 gctgaacctg aggatgtgag ggactacctc ctgtacctgc aagccagagg cctggctgtg
     1021 aagaccatcc aacagcacct gggccagctc aacatgctgc acaggagatc tggcctgcct
     1081 cgcccttctg actccaatgc tgtgtccctg gtgatgagga gaatcagaaa ggagaatgtg
     1141 gatgctgggg agagagccaa gcaggccctg gcctttgaac gcactgactt tgaccaagtc
     1201 agatccctga tggagaactc tgacagatgc caggacatca ggaacctggc cttcctgggc
     1261 attgcctaca acaccctgct gcgcattgcc gaaattgcca gaatcagagt gaaggacatc
     1321 tcccgcaccg atggtgggag aatgctgatc cacattggca ggaccaagac cctggtgtcc
     1381 acagctggtg tggagaaggc cctgtccctg ggggttacca agctggtgga gagatggatc
     1441 tctgtgtctg gtgtggctga tgaccccaac aactacctgt tctgccgggt cagaaagaat
     1501 ggtgtggctg ccccttctgc cacctcccaa ctgtccaccc gggccctgga agggatcttt
     1561 gaggccaccc accgcctgat ctatggtgcc aaggatgact ctgggcagag atacctggcc
     1621 tggtctggcc actctgccag agtgggtgct gccagggaca tggccagggc tggtgtgtcc
     1681 atccctgaaa tcatgcaggc tggtggctgg accaatgtga acattgtgat gaactacatc
     1741 agaaacctgg actctgagac tggggccatg gtgaggctgc tcgaggatgg ggactagaag
     1801 cttatcgata ccgtcgacct cgaggggggg cccggtacct taattaatta aggtaccagg
     1861 taagtgtacc caattcgccc tatagtgagt cgtattacaa ttcactcgat cgcccttccc
     1921 aacagttgcg cagcctgaat ggcgaatgga gatccaattt ttaagtgtat aatgtgttaa
     1981 actactgatt ctaattgttt gtgtatttta gattcacagt cccaaggctc atttcaggcc
     2041 cctcagtcct cacagtctgt tcatgatcat aatcagccat accacatttg tagaggtttt
     2101 acttgcttta aaaaacctcc cacacctccc cctgaacctg aaacataaaa tgaatgcaat
     2161 tgttgttgtt aacttgttta ttgcagctta taatggttac aaataaagca atagcatcac
     2221 aaatttcaca aataaagcat ttttttcact gcattctagt tgtggtttgt ccaaactcat
     2281 caatgtatct taacgcgtaa attgtaagcg ttaatatttt gttaaaattc gcgttaaatt
     2341 tttgttaaat cagctcattt tttaaccaat aggccgaaat cggcaaaatc ccttataaat
     2401 caaaagaata gaccgagata gggttgagtg ttgttccagt ttggaacaag agtccactat
     2461 taaagaacgt ggactccaac gtcaaaggnn nnnnnnnnnn nnnnnnnnnn nnnnnnnnnn
     2521 nnnnnnnnnn nnnnnnntnn nnnnnnnnnn nnnnnnnnnn nnnnnnnnnn nnnnnnnnnn
     2581 nnnnnnnnnn nnnnnnnnnn nnnnnnnnnn nnnnnnnnnn nnnnnnnnng nnnnnnnnnn
     2641 nnnnnnnnnn nnnnnnnnnn nnnnnnnnnn nnnnnnnnnn nnnnnnnnnn nnnnnnnnnn
     2701 nnnnnnnnnn nnnnnnnnnn nnnnnnnnnn nnnnnnnnnn nnnnnnnnnn nnnncaggtg
     2761 gcacttttcg gggaaatgtg cgcggaaccc ctatttgttt atttttctaa atacattcaa
     2821 atatgtatcc gctcatgaga caataaccct gataaatgct tcaataatat tgaaaaagga
     2881 agaatcctga ggcggaaaga accagctgtg gaatgtgtgt cagttagggt gtggaaagtc
     2941 cccaggctcc ccagcaggca gaagtatgca aagcatgcat ctcaattagt cagcaaccag
     3001 gtgtggaaag tccccaggct ccccagcagg cagaagtatg caaagcatgc atctcaatta
     3061 gtcagcaacc atagtcccgc ccctaactcc gcccatcccg cccctaactc cgcccagttc
     3121 cgcccattct ccgccccatg gctgactaat tttttttatt tatgcagagg ccgaggccgc
     3181 ctcggcctct gagctattcc agaagtagtg aggaggcttt tttggaggcc taggcttttg
     3241 caaagatcga tcaagagaca ggatgaggat cgtttcgcat gattgaacaa gatggattgc
     3301 acgcaggttc tccggccgct tgggtggaga ggctattcgg ctatgactgg gcacaacaga
     3361 caatcggctg ctctgatgcc gccgtgttcc ggctgtcagc gcaggggcgc ccggttcttt
     3421 ttgtcaagac cgacctgtcc ggtgccctga atgaactgca agacgaggca gcgcggctat
     3481 cgtggctggc cacgacgggc gttccttgcg cagctgtgct cgacgttgtc actgaagcgg
     3541 gaagggactg gctgctattg ggcgaagtgc cggggcagga tctcctgtca tctcaccttg
     3601 ctcctgccga gaaagtatcc atcatggctg atgcaatgcg gcggctgcat acgcttgatc
     3661 cggctacctg cccattcgac caccaagcga aacatcgcat cgagcgagca cgtactcgga
     3721 tggaagccgg tcttgtcgat caggatgatc tggacgaaga acatcagggg ctcgcgccag
     3781 ccgaactgtt cgccaggctc aaggcgagca tgcccgacgg cgaggatctc gtcgtgaccc
     3841 atggcgatgc ctgcttgccg aatatcatgg tggaaaatgg ccgcttttct ggattcatcg
     3901 actgtggccg gctgggtgtg gcggaccgct atcaggacat agcgttggct acccgtgata
     3961 ttgctgaaga acttggcggc gaatgggctg accgcttcct cgtgctttac ggtatcgccg
     4021 ctcccgattc gcagcgcatc gccttctatc gccttcttga cgagttcttc tgagcgggac
     4081 tctggggttc gaaatgaccg accaagcgac gcccaacctg ccatcacgag atttcgattc
     4141 caccgccgcc ttctatgaaa ggttgggctt cggaatcgtt ttccgggacg ccggctggat
     4201 gatcctccag cgcggggatc tcatgctgga gttcttcgcc caccctaggg ggaggctaac
     4261 tgaaacacgg aaggagacaa taccggaagg aacccgcgct atgacggcaa taaaaagaca
     4321 gaataaaacg cacggtgttg ggtcgtttgt tcataaacgc ggggttcggt cccagggctg
     4381 gcactctgtc gataccccac cgagacccca ttggggccaa tacgcccgcg tttcttcctt
     4441 ttccccaccc caccccccaa gttcgggtga aggcccaggg ctcgcagcca acgtcggggc
     4501 ggcaggccct gccatagcct caggttactc atatatactt tagattgatt taaaacttca
     4561 tttttaattt aaaaggatct aggtgaagat cctttttgat aatctcatga ccaaaatccc
     4621 ttaacgtgag ttttcgttcc actgagcgtc agaccccgta gaaaagatca aaggatcttc
     4681 ttgagatcct ttttttctgc gcgtaatctg ctgcttgcaa acaaaaaaac caccgctacc
     4741 agcggtggtt tgtttgccgg atcaagagct accaactctt tttccgaagg taactggctt
     4801 cagcagagcg cagataccaa atactgtcct tctagtgtag ccgtagttag gccaccactt
     4861 caagaactct gtagcaccgc ctacatacct cgctctgcta atcctgttac cagtggctgc
     4921 tgccagtggc gataagtcgt gtcttaccgg gttggactca agacgatagt taccggataa
     4981 ggcgcagcgg tcgggctgaa cggggggttc gtgcacacag cccagcttgg agcgaacgac
     5041 ctacaccgaa ctgagatacc tacagcgtga gctatgagaa agcgccacgc ttcccgaagg
     5101 gagaaaggcg gacaggtatc cggtaagcgg cagggtcgga acaggagagc gcacgaggga
     5161 gcttccaggg ggaaacgcct ggtatcttta tagtcctgtc gggtttcgcc acctctgact
     5221 tgagcgtcga tttttgtgat gctcgtcagg ggggcggagc ctatggaaaa acgccagcaa
     5281 cgcggccttt ttacggttcc tggccttttg ctggcctttt gctcacatgt tctttcctgc
     5341 gttatcccct gattctgtgg ataaccgtat taccgcc
//
